Addgene plasmid #227117: pGL4_10xUAS-CMVmin-BC0400-luc2
Purpose: Barcoded assay, UAS sensor for split TEV assays; barcode BC0400
Depositing lab: Michael Wehr. Depositing organization: Systasy Bioscience GmbH. Publication: Polypharmacological profiling across protein target families and cellular pathways using the multiplexed cell-based assay platform safetyProfiler reveals efficacy, potency and side effects of drugs. Popovic L, Brankatschk B, Palladino G, Rossner MJ, Wehr MC. Biomed Pharmacother. 2024 Nov;180:117523. doi: 10.1016/j.biopha.2024.117523. Epub 2024 Oct 14. PubMed 39405910.
Backbone
  Vector backbone: pGL4
  Vector type: Mammalian Expression
Growth in bacteria
  Bacterial resistance: Ampicillin, 100 μg/mL
  Growth temperature: 37°C
  Growth strain: DH5alpha
  Copy number: High Copy
Gene/Insert
  Gene/Insert name: 10x clustered UAS element linked to CMV minimal promoter driving barcode 0400 and a luciferase reporter gene
  Species: Synthetic
  Cloning method: Gateway Cloning
Terms and licenses: Academic/Nonprofit Terms; Industry Terms: Not Available to Industry
How to cite: pGL4_10xUAS-CMVmin-BC0400-luc2 was a gift from Michael Wehr (Addgene plasmid # 227117 ; http://n2t.net/addgene:227117 ; RRID:Addgene_227117)
