[The description below was written by a language model from this plasmid's Addgene catalogue record and pLannotate feature annotations shown in this document.]
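Description:
pGL4_10xUAS-CMVmin-BC0400-luc2 is a synthetic mammalian reporter plasmid built on the pGL4 luciferase backbone and assembled by Gateway cloning, as reflected by the attB1, attB4, attB3 and attB2 sites that separate its modules. It is propagated in E. coli as a high-copy plasmid through a ColE1/pUC-type origin with ampicillin selection (AmpR). It also carries an SV40 enhancer/early promoter driving a hygromycin phosphotransferase gene with a synthetic poly(A) signal, which would allow selection in mammalian cells.

The sensor cassette begins with clustered Gal4-binding UAS elements. The catalogue describes ten copies, while the annotation software flags only four partial matches to a 5X UAS reference. These sit upstream of a minimal CMV promoter, which has little activity on its own and so makes transcription dependent on a Gal4 DNA-binding-domain transactivator. Between attB3 and attB2 lies a short segment flanked by opposing T3 and T7 promoters. This is the likely position of the barcode BC0400, although the barcode itself is not annotated. Downstream is firefly luc2 followed by hCL1 and hPEST degradation sequences, which would destabilise the luciferase and so sharpen its temporal response, then an SV40 poly(A) signal. A synthetic poly(A) signal and an RNA polymerase II pause site upstream of the cassette reduce read-through background from the backbone.

The recorded purpose is a UAS sensor for split TEV assays in a barcoded format. In such assays, reconstituted TEV protease activity typically releases a Gal4-based transcription factor that then activates the reporter. The expressed barcode allows many assays to be pooled and read out in multiplex, with luciferase as a parallel readout, as in cell-based drug profiling across targets and pathways.
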