Features (pLannotate 1.2.2; 25 found; start..end, strand, type, name):
     47..71      +  protein_bind   attB1: mutant version of attB; recombination site for the Gateway® BP reaction BP Clonase™
    101..119     +  protein_bind   5X UAS (fragment): five tandem copies of the "ScaI site" 17-mer CGGAGTACTGTCCTCCG, an upstream activating sequence (UAS) that efficiently binds yeast Gal4 (Webster et al., 1988; Pfeiffer et al., 2010) GAL4
    187..204     +  protein_bind   5X UAS (fragment): five tandem copies of the "ScaI site" 17-mer CGGAGTACTGTCCTCCG, an upstream activating sequence (UAS) that efficiently binds yeast Gal4 (Webster et al., 1988; Pfeiffer et al., 2010) GAL4
    235..253     +  protein_bind   5X UAS (fragment): five tandem copies of the "ScaI site" 17-mer CGGAGTACTGTCCTCCG, an upstream activating sequence (UAS) that efficiently binds yeast Gal4 (Webster et al., 1988; Pfeiffer et al., 2010) GAL4
    321..338     +  protein_bind   5X UAS (fragment): five tandem copies of the "ScaI site" 17-mer CGGAGTACTGTCCTCCG, an upstream activating sequence (UAS) that efficiently binds yeast Gal4 (Webster et al., 1988; Pfeiffer et al., 2010) GAL4
    358..378     -  protein_bind   attB4: mutant version of attB; core recombination site for the Gateway® BP reaction BP Clonase™
    394..431     +  promoter       minimal CMV promoter: human cytomegalovirus (CMV) immediate early promoter
    514..534     +  protein_bind   attB3: mutant version of attB; core recombination site for the Gateway® BP reaction BP Clonase™
    561..579     +  promoter       T3 promoter: promoter for bacteriophage T3 RNA polymerase
    643..661     -  promoter       T7 promoter: promoter for bacteriophage T7 RNA polymerase
    688..708     -  protein_bind   attB2: mutant version of attB; core recombination site for the Gateway® BP reaction BP Clonase™
    773..2425    +  CDS            luciferase: firefly luciferase synthetic luc2 version of the luciferase gene
   2429..2476    +  CDS            hCL1: non-ORF yeast peptide conferring ubiquitin-dependent degradation human codon-optimized
   2483..2599    +  CDS            hPEST: PEST degradation sequence from mouse ornithine decarboxylase human codon-optimized
   2648..2769    -  polyA_signal   SV40 poly(A) signal: SV40 polyadenylation signal
   2795..2926    -  CDS            LT_SV40 (fragment): Experimental evidence at protein level: Swiss-Prot protein existence level 1. Isoform 17kT antigen targets host RBL2 for degradation and promotes cell proliferation. Transactivates host cyclin A promoter through its J domain. From Simian virus 40 (SV40).
   2963..3320    +  promoter       SV40 promoter: SV40 enhancer and early promoter
   3351..4388    +  CDS            HygR: hygromycin B phosphotransferase confers resistance to hygromycin
   4412..4460    +  polyA_signal   poly(A) signal: synthetic polyadenylation signal
   4476..4607    +  CDS            TcR (fragment): tetracycline efflux protein; tet; confers resistance to tetracycline
   4787..5375    -  rep_origin     ori: high-copy-number ColE1/pMB1/pBR322/pUC origin of replication
   5575..6435    -  CDS            AmpR: β-lactamase confers resistance to ampicillin, carbenicillin, and related antibiotics
   6436..6477    -  promoter       AmpR promoter (fragment): bla
   6540..6588    +  polyA_signal   poly(A) signal: synthetic polyadenylation signal
   6602..6693    +  misc_feature   pause site: RNA polymerase II transcriptional pause signal from the human α2 globin gene
>Addgene plasmid #227117 | pGL4_10xUAS-CMVmin-BC0400-luc2 | addgene full sequence | sequence record 455204 | Addgene NGS Result
GGCCTAACTGGCCGGTACCTGAGCTCGCTAGCCTCGAGGATATCAAACAAGTTTGTACAAAAAAGCAGGC
TCCCTAACTGGCCGGTACCGAGTTTCTAGACGGAGTACTGTCCTCCGAGCGGAGTACTGTCCTCCGACTC
GAGCGGAGTACTGTCCTCCGATCGGAGTACTGTCCTCCGCGAATTCCGGAGTACTGTCCTCCGAAGACGC
TAGTGCCGGTACCGAGTTTCTAGACGGAGTACTGTCCTCCGAGCGGAGTACTGTCCTCCGACTCGAGCGG
AGTACTGTCCTCCGATCGGAGTACTGTCCTCCGCGAATTCCGGAGTACTGTCCTCCGAAGACGCTAGCGG
GGGGCTACAACTTTTCTATACAAAGTTGCGGTACCCGGGTCGAGTAGGCGTGTACGGTGGGAGGCCTATA
TAAGCAGAGCTCGTTTAGTGAACCGTCAGATCGCCTGGAGACGCCATCCACGCTGTTTTGACCTCCATAG
AAGACACCGGGACCGATCCAGCCCAACTTTGTATAATAAAGTTGAGCTAGTTGCTAAGTCTGCCGAGTAG
AATTAACCCTCACTAAAGGGTAGGTGACACTATACATCAAATACTTCTATCTATGAGGCTGATCTAAATC
CTTTACATTACTCCTATAGTGAGTCGTATTAGTAGACGCGAGTCAATGCATGTACGACAGCTTTCTTGTA
CAAAGTGGTTCGATATCAAGATCTGGCCTCGGCGGCCAAGCTTGGCAATCCGGTACTGTTGGTAAAGCCA
CCATGGAAGATGCCAAAAACATTAAGAAGGGCCCAGCGCCATTCTACCCACTCGAAGACGGGACCGCCGG
CGAGCAGCTGCACAAAGCCATGAAGCGCTACGCCCTGGTGCCCGGCACCATCGCCTTTACCGACGCACAT
ATCGAGGTGGACATTACCTACGCCGAGTACTTCGAGATGAGCGTTCGGCTGGCAGAAGCTATGAAGCGCT
ATGGGCTGAATACAAACCATCGGATCGTGGTGTGCAGCGAGAATAGCTTGCAGTTCTTCATGCCCGTGTT
GGGTGCCCTGTTCATCGGTGTGGCTGTGGCCCCAGCTAACGACATCTACAACGAGCGCGAGCTGCTGAAC
AGCATGGGCATCAGCCAGCCCACCGTCGTATTCGTGAGCAAGAAAGGGCTGCAAAAGATCCTCAACGTGC
AAAAGAAGCTACCGATCATACAAAAGATCATCATCATGGATAGCAAGACCGACTACCAGGGCTTCCAAAG
CATGTACACCTTCGTGACTTCCCATTTGCCACCCGGCTTCAACGAGTACGACTTCGTGCCCGAGAGCTTC
GACCGGGACAAAACCATCGCCCTGATCATGAACAGTAGTGGCAGTACCGGATTGCCCAAGGGCGTAGCCC
TACCGCACCGCACCGCTTGTGTCCGATTCAGTCATGCCCGCGACCCCATCTTCGGCAACCAGATCATCCC
CGACACCGCTATCCTCAGCGTGGTGCCATTTCACCACGGCTTCGGCATGTTCACCACGCTGGGCTACTTG
ATCTGCGGCTTTCGGGTCGTGCTCATGTACCGCTTCGAGGAGGAGCTATTCTTGCGCAGCTTGCAAGACT
ATAAGATTCAATCTGCCCTGCTGGTGCCCACACTATTTAGCTTCTTCGCTAAGAGCACTCTCATCGACAA
GTACGACCTAAGCAACTTGCACGAGATCGCCAGCGGCGGGGCGCCGCTCAGCAAGGAGGTAGGTGAGGCC
GTGGCCAAACGCTTCCACCTACCAGGCATCCGCCAGGGCTACGGCCTGACAGAAACAACCAGCGCCATTC
TGATCACCCCCGAAGGGGACGACAAGCCTGGCGCAGTAGGCAAGGTGGTGCCCTTCTTCGAGGCTAAGGT
GGTGGACTTGGACACCGGTAAGACACTGGGTGTGAACCAGCGCGGCGAGCTGTGCGTCCGTGGCCCCATG
ATCATGAGCGGCTACGTTAACAACCCCGAGGCTACAAACGCTCTCATCGACAAGGACGGCTGGCTGCACA
GCGGCGACATCGCCTACTGGGACGAGGACGAGCACTTCTTCATCGTGGACCGGCTGAAGAGCCTGATCAA
ATACAAGGGCTACCAGGTAGCCCCAGCCGAACTGGAGAGCATCCTGCTGCAACACCCCAACATCTTCGAC
GCCGGGGTCGCCGGCCTGCCCGACGACGATGCCGGCGAGCTGCCCGCCGCAGTCGTCGTGCTGGAACACG
GTAAAACCATGACCGAGAAGGAGATCGTGGACTATGTGGCCAGCCAGGTTACAACCGCCAAGAAGCTGCG
CGGTGGTGTTGTGTTCGTGGACGAGGTGCCTAAAGGACTGACCGGCAAGTTGGACGCCCGCAAGATCCGC
GAGATTCTCATTAAGGCCAAGAAGGGCGGCAAGATCGCCGTGTAATCTGCTTGCAAGAACTGGTTCAGTA
GCTTAAGCCACTTTGTGATCCACCTTAACAGCCACGGCTTCCCTCCCGAGGTGGAGGAGCAGGCCGCCGG
CACCCTGCCCATGAGCTGCGCCCAGGAGAGCGGCATGGATAGACACCCTGCTGCTTGCGCCAGCGCCAGG
ATCAACGTCTAACTGCAGTCTAGAGTCGGGGCGGCCGGCCGCTTCGAGCAGACATGATAAGATACATTGA
TGAGTTTGGACAAACCACAACTAGAATGCAGTGAAAAAAATGCTTTATTTGTGAAATTTGTGATGCTATT
GCTTTATTTGTAACCATTATAAGCTGCAATAAACAAGTTAACAACAACAATTGCATTCATTTTATGTTTC
AGGTTCAGGGGGAGGTGTGGGAGGTTTTTTAAAGCAAGTAAAACCTCTACAAATGTGGTAAAATCGATAA
GGATCCGTTTGCGTATTGGGCGCTCTTCCGCTGATCTGCGCAGCACCATGGCCTGAAATAACCTCTGAAA
GAGGAACTTGGTTAGCTACCTTCTGAGGCGGAAAGAACCAGCTGTGGAATGTGTGTCAGTTAGGGTGTGG
AAAGTCCCCAGGCTCCCCAGCAGGCAGAAGTATGCAAAGCATGCATCTCAATTAGTCAGCAACCAGGTGT
GGAAAGTCCCCAGGCTCCCCAGCAGGCAGAAGTATGCAAAGCATGCATCTCAATTAGTCAGCAACCATAG
TCCCGCCCCTAACTCCGCCCATCCCGCCCCTAACTCCGCCCAGTTCCGCCCATTCTCCGCCCCATGGCTG
ACTAATTTTTTTTATTTATGCAGAGGCCGAGGCCGCCTCTGCCTCTGAGCTATTCCAGAAGTAGTGAGGA
GGCTTTTTTGGAGGCCTAGGCTTTTGCAAAAAGCTCGATTCTTCTGACACTAGCGCCACCATGAAGAAGC
CCGAACTCACCGCTACCAGCGTTGAAAAATTTCTCATCGAGAAGTTCGACAGTGTGAGCGACCTGATGCA
GTTGTCGGAGGGCGAAGAGAGCCGAGCCTTCAGCTTCGATGTCGGCGGACGCGGCTATGTACTGCGGGTG
AATAGCTGCGCTGATGGCTTCTACAAAGACCGCTACGTGTACCGCCACTTCGCCAGCGCTGCACTACCCA
TCCCCGAAGTGTTGGACATCGGCGAGTTCAGCGAGAGCCTGACATACTGCATCAGTAGACGCGCCCAAGG
CGTTACTCTCCAAGACCTCCCCGAAACAGAGCTGCCTGCTGTGTTACAGCCTGTCGCCGAAGCTATGGAT
GCTATTGCCGCCGCCGACCTCAGTCAAACCAGCGGCTTCGGCCCATTCGGGCCCCAAGGCATCGGCCAGT
ACACAACCTGGCGGGATTTCATTTGCGCCATTGCTGATCCCCATGTCTACCACTGGCAGACCGTGATGGA
CGACACCGTGTCCGCCAGCGTAGCTCAAGCCCTGGACGAACTGATGCTGTGGGCCGAAGACTGTCCCGAG
GTGCGCCACCTCGTCCATGCCGACTTCGGCAGCAACAACGTCCTGACCGACAACGGCCGCATCACCGCCG
TAATCGACTGGTCCGAAGCTATGTTCGGGGACAGTCAGTACGAGGTGGCCAACATCTTCTTCTGGCGGCC
CTGGCTGGCTTGCATGGAGCAGCAGACTCGCTACTTCGAGCGCCGGCATCCCGAGCTGGCCGGCAGCCCT
CGTCTGCGAGCCTACATGCTGCGCATCGGCCTGGATCAGCTCTACCAGAGCCTCGTGGACGGCAACTTCG
ACGATGCTGCCTGGGCTCAAGGCCGCTGCGATGCCATCGTCCGCAGCGGGGCCGGCACCGTCGGTCGCAC
ACAAATCGCTCGCCGGAGCGCAGCCGTATGGACCGACGGCTGCGTCGAGGTGCTGGCCGACAGCGGCAAC
CGCCGGCCCAGTACACGACCGCGCGCTAAGGAGGTAGGTCGAGTTTAAACTCTAGAACCGGTCATGGCCG
CAATAAAATATCTTTATTTTCATTACATCTGTGTGTTGGTTTTTTGTGTGTTCGAACTAGATGCTGTCGA
CCGATGCCCTTGAGAGCCTTCAACCCAGTCAGCTCCTTCCGGTGGGCGCGGGGCATGACTATCGTCGCCG
CACTTATGACTGTCTTCTTTATCATGCAACTCGTAGGACAGGTGCCGGCAGCGCTCTTCCGCTTCCTCGC
TCACTGACTCGCTGCGCTCGGTCGTTCGGCTGCGGCGAGCGGTATCAGCTCACTCAAAGGCGGTAATACG
GTTATCCACAGAATCAGGGGATAACGCAGGAAAGAACATGTGAGCAAAAGGCCAGCAAAAGGCCAGGAAC
CGTAAAAAGGCCGCGTTGCTGGCGTTTTTCCATAGGCTCCGCCCCCCTGACGAGCATCACAAAAATCGAC
GCTCAAGTCAGAGGTGGCGAAACCCGACAGGACTATAAAGATACCAGGCGTTTCCCCCTGGAAGCTCCCT
CGTGCGCTCTCCTGTTCCGACCCTGCCGCTTACCGGATACCTGTCCGCCTTTCTCCCTTCGGGAAGCGTG
GCGCTTTCTCATAGCTCACGCTGTAGGTATCTCAGTTCGGTGTAGGTCGTTCGCTCCAAGCTGGGCTGTG
TGCACGAACCCCCCGTTCAGCCCGACCGCTGCGCCTTATCCGGTAACTATCGTCTTGAGTCCAACCCGGT
AAGACACGACTTATCGCCACTGGCAGCAGCCACTGGTAACAGGATTAGCAGAGCGAGGTATGTAGGCGGT
GCTACAGAGTTCTTGAAGTGGTGGCCTAACTACGGCTACACTAGAAGAACAGTATTTGGTATCTGCGCTC
TGCTGAAGCCAGTTACCTTCGGAAAAAGAGTTGGTAGCTCTTGATCCGGCAAACAAACCACCGCTGGTAG
CGGTGGTTTTTTTGTTTGCAAGCAGCAGATTACGCGCAGAAAAAAAGGATCTCAAGAAGATCCTTTGATC
TTTTCTACGGGGTCTGACGCTCAGTGGAACGAAAACTCACGTTAAGGGATTTTGGTCATGAGATTATCAA
AAAGGATCTTCACCTAGATCCTTTTAAATTAAAAATGAAGTTTTAAATCAATCTAAAGTATATATGAGTA
AACTTGGTCTGACAGCGGCCGCAAATGCTAAACCACTGCAGTGGTTACCAGTGCTTGATCAGTGAGGCAC
CGATCTCAGCGATCTGCCTATTTCGTTCGTCCATAGTGGCCTGACTCCCCGTCGTGTAGATCACTACGAT
TCGTGAGGGCTTACCATCAGGCCCCAGCGCAGCAATGATGCCGCGAGAGCCGCGTTCACCGGCCCCCGAT
TTGTCAGCAATGAACCAGCCAGCAGGGAGGGCCGAGCGAAGAAGTGGTCCTGCTACTTTGTCCGCCTCCA
TCCAGTCTATGAGCTGCTGTCGTGATGCTAGAGTAAGAAGTTCGCCAGTGAGTAGTTTCCGAAGAGTTGT
GGCCATTGCTACTGGCATCGTGGTATCACGCTCGTCGTTCGGTATGGCTTCGTTCAACTCTGGTTCCCAG
CGGTCAAGCCGGGTCACATGATCACCCATATTATGAAGAAATGCAGTCAGCTCCTTAGGGCCTCCGATCG
TTGTCAGAAGTAAGTTGGCCGCGGTGTTGTCGCTCATGGTAATGGCAGCACTACACAATTCTCTTACCGT
CATGCCATCCGTAAGATGCTTTTCCGTGACCGGCGAGTACTCAACCAAGTCGTTTTGTGAGTAGTGTATA
CGGCGACCAAGCTGCTCTTGCCCGGCGTCTATACGGGACAACACCGCGCCACATAGCAGTACTTTGAAAG
TGCTCATCATCGGGAATCGTTCTTCGGGGCGGAAAGACTCAAGGATCTTGCCGCTATTGAGATCCAGTTC
GATATAGCCCACTCTTGCACCCAGTTGATCTTCAGCATCTTTTACTTTCACCAGCGTTTCGGGGTGTGCA
AAAACAGGCAAGCAAAATGCCGCAAAGAAGGGAATGAGTGCGACACGAAAATGTTGGATGCTCATACTCG
TCCTTTTTCAATATTATTGAAGCATTTATCAGGGTTACTAGTACGTCTCTCAAGGATAAGTAAGTAATAT
TAAGGTACGGGAGGTATTGGACAGGCCGCAATAAAATATCTTTATTTTCATTACATCTGTGTGTTGGTTT
TTTGTGTGAATCGATAGTACTAACATACGCTCTCCATCAAAACAAAACGAAACAAAACAAACTAGCAAAA
TAGGCTGTCCCCAGTGCAAGTGCAGGTGCCAGAACATTTCTCT
